Addgene plasmid #206041: pFN18A-HaloTag-SpyCatcher
Purpose: (Empty Backbone) HaloTag-Spy0128-(Protein of Interest)-Spy0128-SpyCatcher-8xHisTag
Depositing lab: Sergi Garcia-Manyes. Depositing organization: King's College London. Publication: Single-molecule magnetic tweezers to probe the equilibrium dynamics of individual proteins at physiologically relevant forces and timescales. Tapia-Rojo R, Mora M, Garcia-Manyes S. Nat Protoc. 2024 Mar 11. doi: 10.1038/s41596-024-00965-5. PubMed 38467905.
Backbone
  Vector backbone: pFN18A
  Backbone manufacturer: Promega Corporation
  Backbone size (bp): 6158
  Modifications to backbone: Deletion of Barnase gene, insertion of Spy0128 at either side of restriction sites BspEI and NheI, addition of SpyCatcher-8X His-Tag at C-terminus.
  Vector type: Bacterial Expression
  Promoter: T7
  Tag / fusion protein: HaloTag (N terminal on backbone); SpyCatcher-8His (C terminal on backbone)
Growth in bacteria
  Bacterial resistance: Ampicillin, 100 μg/mL
  Growth temperature: 37°C
  Growth strain: DH5alpha
  Copy number: High Copy
Gene/Insert
  Cloning method: Restriction Enzyme
  Sequencing primers: 5′ CGGGTCTGAATCTGCTGCAAG; 3′ CTTCCTTTCGGGCTTTGTTAG
Resource information
  A portion of this plasmid was derived from a plasmid made by: Professor Julio Fernandez
Terms and licenses: Academic/Nonprofit Terms; Industry Terms: Not Available to Industry
How to cite: pFN18A-HaloTag-SpyCatcher was a gift from Sergi Garcia-Manyes (Addgene plasmid # 206041 ; http://n2t.net/addgene:206041 ; RRID:Addgene_206041)
