[The description below was written by a language model from this plasmid's Addgene catalogue record and pLannotate feature annotations shown in this document.]
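Description:
pFN18A-HaloTag-SpyCatcher is an empty bacterial expression backbone derived from the Promega pFN18A HaloTag vector, designed for producing polyprotein constructs for single-molecule force spectroscopy. It is a 6,158 bp high-copy plasmid carrying a ColE1/pUC-type origin, an ampicillin resistance gene (β-lactamase) with its own promoter, and a ColE1 cer site that helps resolve multimers and keep the plasmid monomeric. rrnB T1 and T2 terminators lie upstream of the expression cassette, where they would be expected to insulate it from read-through transcription.

Expression is driven by a T7 promoter and ended by a T7 terminator, so it requires a host supplying T7 RNA polymerase. The open reading frame begins with an N-terminal HaloTag, a modified dehalogenase that bonds covalently to chloroalkane ligands, followed by a TEV protease site. Two copies of Spy0128, the Streptococcus pyogenes major pilin, then follow. According to the record, they flank BspEI and NheI restriction sites into which a protein of interest is cloned, in place of the original barnase counter-selection gene, which was deleted. The C-terminus carries SpyCatcher and an 8xHis tag. The feature table annotates the His tag but not SpyCatcher itself, which presumably occupies the unannotated stretch between the second pilin copy and the His tag.

The resulting fusion, HaloTag-Spy0128-(protein)-Spy0128-SpyCatcher-8xHis, has an orthogonal covalent attachment handle at each end: HaloTag for a chloroalkane-functionalised surface, and SpyCatcher for a SpyTag-bearing partner. The His tag allows affinity purification. The associated publication describes magnetic tweezers measurements of individual proteins under force, where such specific end-to-end tethering is needed. The pilin domains presumably act as spacers or handles, although the record does not state this.
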