Features (pLannotate 1.2.2; 18 found; start..end, strand, type, name):
     21..39      +  promoter       T7 promoter: promoter for bacteriophage T7 RNA polymerase
     70..960     +  CDS            HaloTag®: modified bacterial dehalogenase that forms covalent bonds with chloroalkane derivatives
    973..993     +  CDS            TEV site: tobacco etch virus (TEV) protease recognition and cleavage site
   1012..1887    +  CDS            PILIN_STRP1 (fragment): Experimental evidence at protein level: Swiss-Prot protein existence level 1. Major component of the pilus. A stack of the pilin subunits, joined by intermolecular isopeptide bonds, forms the pilus. The pilus is required for bacterial adhesion to host cells, for bacterial aggregation, and for biofilm formation. From Streptococcus pyogenes serotype M1.
   1909..2784    +  CDS            PILIN_STRP1 (fragment): Experimental evidence at protein level: Swiss-Prot protein existence level 1. Major component of the pilus. A stack of the pilin subunits, joined by intermolecular isopeptide bonds, forms the pilus. The pilus is required for bacterial adhesion to host cells, for bacterial aggregation, and for biofilm formation. From Streptococcus pyogenes serotype M1.
   3145..3168    +  CDS            8xHis: 8xHis affinity tag
   3179..3212    +  misc_feature   MCS (fragment): pUC18/19 multiple cloning site
   3219..3268    +  CDS            SET1 (fragment): solubility-enhancement tag derived from T7 phage gene 10B
   3276..3323    +  terminator     T7 terminator: transcription terminator for bacteriophage T7 RNA polymerase
   3333..3509    -  CDS            tnpA (fragment): TN5P_ECOLX - Also known as tnp. Experimental evidence at protein level: Swiss-Prot protein existence level 1. Mediates transposition of transposon Tn5 by a 'cut and paste' mechanism. First, the monomeric transposase binds the 19 bp inverted DNA repeats flanking the transposon. Then, dimerization of the DNA- bound transposase creates a synaptic DNA complex. After nicking of the first DNA strand, excision of the transposon proceeds through a series of intermediates. The transposase then mediates the insertion of the transposon at a new site by strand transfer. The activity of the wild- type tran
   3552..3656    +  promoter       AmpR promoter: bla
   3657..4517    +  CDS            AmpR: β-lactamase; bla; confers resistance to ampicillin, carbenicillin, and related antibiotics
   4675..5263    -  rep_origin     ori: high-copy-number ColE1/pMB1/pBR322/pUC origin of replication
   5381..5662    +  misc_feature   cer region: ColE1-derived recombination site that helps to maintain plasmids as monomers
   5773..5888    +  ncRNA          5S rRNA: Accession: RF00001 - 5S ribosomal RNA
   5892..5978    +  terminator     rrnB T1 terminator: Escherichia coli rrnB; transcription terminator T1 from the E. coli rrnB gene
   6070..6097    +  terminator     rrnB T2 terminator: transcription terminator T2 from the E. coli rrnB gene
   6116..1       +  promoter       AmpR promoter (fragment) (across the origin): bla
>Addgene plasmid #206041 | pFN18A-HaloTag-SpyCatcher | addgene full sequence | sequence record 417183 | Addgene NGS Result
GGATCTCGATCCCGCGAAATTAATACGACTCACTATAGGGTATTTTAACTTTACTAAGGAGAATTCATCA
TGGCAGAAATCGGTACTGGCTTTCCATTCGACCCCCATTATGTGGAAGTCCTGGGCGAGCGCATGCACTA
CGTCGATGTTGGTCCGCGCGATGGCACCCCTGTGCTGTTCCTGCACGGTAACCCGACCTCCTCCTACGTG
TGGCGCAACATCATCCCGCATGTTGCACCGACCCATCGCTGCATTGCTCCAGACCTGATCGGTATGGGCA
AATCCGACAAACCAGACCTGGGTTATTTCTTCGACGACCACGTCCGCTTCATGGATGCCTTCATCGAAGC
CCTGGGTCTGGAAGAGGTCGTCCTGGTCATTCACGACTGGGGCTCCGCTCTGGGTTTCCACTGGGCCAAG
CGCAATCCAGAGCGCGTCAAAGGTATTGCATTTATGGAGTTCATCCGCCCTATCCCGACCTGGGACGAAT
GGCCAGAATTTGCCCGCGAGACCTTCCAGGCCTTCCGCACCACCGACGTCGGCCGCAAGCTGATCATCGA
TCAGAACGTTTTTATCGAGGGTACGCTGCCGATGGGTGTCGTCCGCCCGCTGACTGAAGTCGAGATGGAC
CATTACCGCGAGCCGTTCCTGAATCCTGTTGACCGCGAGCCACTGTGGCGCTTCCCAAACGAGCTGCCAA
TCGCCGGTGAGCCAGCGAACATCGTCGCGCTGGTCGAAGAATACATGGACTGGCTGCACCAGTCCCCTGT
CCCGAAGCTGCTGTTCTGGGGCACCCCAGGCGTTCTGATCCCACCGGCCGAAGCCGCTCGCCTGGCCAAA
AGCCTGCCTAACTGCAAGGCTGTGGACATCGGCCCGGGTCTGAATCTGCTGCAAGAAGACAACCCGGACC
TGATCGGCAGCGAGATCGCGCGCTGGCTGTCGACGCTCGAGATTTCCGGCGAGCCAACCACTGAGGATCT
GTACTTTCAGAGCGATAACGCGATCGCCGGATCCGCTACAACAGTTCACGGGGAGACTGTTGTAAACGGA
GCCAAACTAACAGTTACAAAAAACCTTGATTTAGTTAATAGCAATGCATTAATTCCAAATACAGATTTTA
CATTTAAAATCGAACCTGATACTACTGTCAACGAAGACGGAAATAAGTTTAAAGGTGTAGCTTTGAACAC
ACCGATGACTAAAGTCACTTACACCAATTCAGATAAAGGTGGATCAAATACGAAAACTGCAGAATTTGAT
TTTTCAGAAGTTACTTTTGAAAAACCAGGTGTTTATTATTACAAAGTAACTGAGGAGAAGATAGATAAAG
TTCCTGGTGTTTCTTATGATACAACATCTTACACTGTTCAAGTTCATGTCTTGTGGAATGAAGAGCAACA
AAAACCAGTAGCTACTTATATTGTTGGTTATAAAGAAGGTAGTAAGGTGCCAATTCAGTTCAAAAATAGC
TTAGATTCTACTACATTAACGGTGAAGAAAAAAGTTTCAGGTACTGGTGGAGATCGCTCTAAAGATTTTA
ATTTTGGTCTGACTTTAAAAGCAAATCAGTATTATAAGGCGTCAGAAAAAGTCATGATTGAGAAGACAAC
TAAAGGTGGTCAAGCTCCTGTTCAAACAGAGGCTAGTATAGATCAACTCTATCATTTTACCTTGAAAGAT
GGTGAATCAATCAAAGTCACAAATCTTCCAGTAGGTGTGGATTATGTTGTCACTGAAGACGATTACAAAT
CAGAAAAATATACAACCAACGTGGAAGTTAGTCCTCAAGATGGAGCTGTAAAAAATATCGCAGGTAATTC
AACTGAACAAGAGACATCTACTGATAAAGATATGACCATTACTTTTACAAATAAAAAAGACTTTGAATCC
GGAGGAGGCGGGGGTGCTAGCGCTACAACAGTTCACGGGGAGACTGTTGTAAACGGAGCCAAACTAACAG
TTACAAAAAACCTTGATTTAGTTAATAGCAATGCATTAATTCCAAATACAGATTTTACATTTAAAATCGA
ACCTGATACTACTGTCAACGAAGACGGAAATAAGTTTAAAGGTGTAGCTTTGAACACACCGATGACTAAA
GTCACTTACACCAATTCAGATAAAGGTGGATCAAATACGAAAACTGCAGAATTTGATTTTTCAGAAGTTA
CTTTTGAAAAACCAGGTGTTTATTATTACAAAGTAACTGAGGAGAAGATAGATAAAGTTCCTGGTGTTTC
TTATGATACAACATCTTACACTGTTCAAGTTCATGTCTTGTGGAATGAAGAGCAACAAAAACCAGTAGCT
ACTTATATTGTTGGTTATAAAGAAGGTAGTAAGGTGCCAATTCAGTTCAAAAATAGCTTAGATTCTACTA
CATTAACGGTGAAGAAAAAAGTTTCAGGTACTGGTGGAGATCGCTCTAAAGATTTTAATTTTGGTCTGAC
TTTAAAAGCAAATCAGTATTATAAGGCGTCAGAAAAAGTCATGATTGAGAAGACAACTAAAGGTGGTCAA
GCTCCTGTTCAAACAGAGGCTAGTATAGATCAACTCTATCATTTTACCTTGAAAGATGGTGAATCAATCA
AAGTCACAAATCTTCCAGTAGGTGTGGATTATGTTGTCACTGAAGACGATTACAAATCAGAAAAATATAC
AACCAACGTGGAAGTTAGTCCTCAAGATGGAGCTGTAAAAAATATCGCAGGTAATTCAACTGAACAAGAG
ACATCTACTGATAAAGATATGACCATTACTTTTACAAATAAAAAAGACTTTGAAAGATCCGGCGCCATGG
TGGACACCCTGAGTGGCCTGAGCAGCGAGCAGGGTCAGAGTGGCGACATGACCATCGAAGAAGATAGCGC
CACCCACATCAAGTTCAGCAAGCGCGACGAGGACGGCAAGGAACTGGCAGGCGCCACCATGGAGCTGCGC
GATAGCAGCGGCAAGACCATCAGCACATGGATCAGCGACGGCCAGGTGAAGGACTTCTACCTGTACCCGG
GCAAGTACACCTTCGTGGAAACCGCCGCCCCGGATGGCTATGAGGTTGCCACCGCCATCACCTTCACCGT
GAACGAGCAGGGCCAGGTGACCGTGAACGGCAAGGCCACCAAGGGCGACGCCCACATCGGTTCCCACCAT
CACCATCACCATCACCATTAGGGTACCAGATCCTCTAGAGTCGACCTGCAGGCATGCAAGCTGATCCGGC
TGCTAACAAAGCCCGAAAGGAAGCTGAGTTGGCTGCTGCCACCGCTGAGCAATAACTAGCATAACCCCTT
GGGGCCTCTAAACGGGTCTTGAGGGGTTTTTTGCTGAAAGGAGGAACTATATCCGGTTCGCTTGCTGTCC
ATAAAACCGCCCAGTCTAGCTATCGCCATGTAAGCCCACTGCAAGCTACCTGCTTTCTCTTTGCGCTTGC
GTTTTCCCTTGTCCAGATAGCCCAGTAGCTGACATTCATCCGGGGTCAGCACCGTTTCTGCGGACTGGCT
TTCTACGTAATGGTTTCTTAGACGTCAGGTGGCACTTTTCGGGGAAATGTGCGCGGAACCCCTATTTGTT
TATTTTTCTAAATACATTCAAATATGTATCCGCTCATGAGACAATAACCCTGATAAATGCTTCAATAATA
TTGAAAAAGGAAGAGTATGAGTATTCAACATTTCCGTGTCGCCCTTATTCCCTTTTTTGCGGCATTTTGC
CTTCCTGTTTTTGCTCACCCAGAAACGCTGGTGAAAGTAAAAGATGCTGAAGATCAGTTGGGTGCACGAG
TGGGTTACATCGAACTGGATCTCAACAGCGGTAAGATCCTTGAGAGTTTTCGCCCCGAAGAACGTTTTCC
AATGATGAGCACTTTCAAAGTTCTGCTATGTGGCGCGGTATTATCCCGTATTGACGCCGGGCAAGAGCAA
CTCGGTCGCCGCATACACTATTCTCAGAATGACTTGGTTGAGTACTCACCAGTCACAGAAAAGCATCTTA
CGGATGGCATGACAGTAAGAGAATTATGCAGTGCTGCCATAACCATGAGTGATAACACTGCGGCCAACTT
ACTTCTGACAACTATCGGAGGACCGAAGGAGCTAACCGCTTTTTTGCACAACATGGGGGATCATGTAACT
CGCCTTGATCGTTGGGAACCGGAGCTGAATGAAGCCATACCAAACGACGAGCGTGACACCACGATGCCTG
TAGCAATGGCAACAACGTTGCGCAAACTATTAACTGGCGAACTACTTACTCTAGCTTCCCGGCAACAATT
AATAGACTGGATGGAGGCGGATAAAGTTGCAGGACCACTTCTGCGCTCGGCCCTTCCGGCTGGCTGGTTT
ATTGCTGATAAATCTGGAGCCGGTGAGCGTGGGTCTCGCGGTATCATTGCAGCACTGGGGCCAGATGGTA
AGCCCTCCCGTATCGTAGTTATCTACACGACGGGGAGTCAGGCAACTATGGATGAACGAAATAGACAGAT
CGCTGAGATAGGTGCCTCACTGATTAAGCATTGGTAATTCGAAATGACCGACCAAGCGACGCCCAACCGG
TATCAGCTCACTCAAAGGCGGTAATACGGTTATCCACAGAATCAGGGGATAACGCAGGAAAGAACATGTG
AGCAAAAGGCCAGCAAAAGGCCAGGAACCGTAAAAAGGCCGCGTTGCTGGCGTTTTTCCATAGGCTCCGC
CCCCCTGACGAGCATCACAAAAATCGACGCTCAAGTCAGAGGTGGCGAAACCCGACAGGACTATAAAGAT
ACCAGGCGTTTCCCCCTGGAAGCTCCCTCGTGCGCTCTCCTGTTCCGACCCTGCCGCTTACCGGATACCT
GTCCGCCTTTCTCCCTTCGGGAAGCGTGGCGCTTTCTCATAGCTCACGCTGTAGGTATCTCAGTTCGGTG
TAGGTCGTTCGCTCCAAGCTGGGCTGTGTGCACGAACCCCCCGTTCAGCCCGACCGCTGCGCCTTATCCG
GTAACTATCGTCTTGAGTCCAACCCGGTAAGACACGACTTATCGCCACTGGCAGCAGCCACTGGTAACAG
GATTAGCAGAGCGAGGTATGTAGGCGGTGCTACAGAGTTCTTGAAGTGGTGGCCTAACTACGGCTACACT
AGAAGGACAGTATTTGGTATCTGCGCTCTGCTGAAGCCAGTTACCTTCGGAAAAAGAGTTGGTAGCTCTT
GATCCGGCAAACAAACCACCGCTGGTAGCGGTGGTTTTTTTGTTTGCAAGCAGCAGATTACGCGCAGAAA
AAAAGGATTTCAAGAAGATCCTTTGATCTTTTCTACGGGGTCTGACGCTCAGTGGAACGAAAACTCACGT
TAAGGGATTTTGGTCATGAGATTATCAAAAAGGATCTTCACCTAGATCCTTTTATAGTCTGGAAATACAG
GAACGCACGCTGGATGGCCCTTCGCTGGGATGGTGAAACCATGAAAAATGGCAGCTTCAGTGGATTAAGT
GGGGGTAATGTGGCCTGTACCCTCTGGTTGCATAGGTATTCATACGGTTAAAATTTATCAGGCGCGATTG
CGGCAGTTTTTCGGGTGGTTTGTTGCCATTTTTACCTGTCTGCTGCCGTGATCGCGCTGAACGCGTTTTA
GCGGTGCGTACAATTAAGGGATTATGGTAAATCCACTTACTGTCTGCCCTCGTAGCCATCGAGATAAACC
GCAGTACTCCGGCCACGATGCGTCCGGCGTAGAGGATCGAGATCTTTTCAGCCTGATACAGATTAAATCA
GAACGCAGAAGCGGTCTGATAAAACAGAATTTGCCTGGCGGCAGTAGCGCGGTGGTCCCACCTGACCCCA
TGCCGAACTCAGAAGTGAAACGCCGTAGCGCCGATGGTAGTGTGGGGTCTCCCCATGCGAGAGTAGGGAA
CTGCCAGGCATCAAATAAAACGAAAGGCTCAGTCGAAAGACTGGGCCTTTCGTTTTATCTGTTGTTTGTC
GGTGAACGCTCTCCTGAGTAGGACAAATCCGCCGGGAGCGGATTTGAACGTTGCGAAGCAACGGCCCGGA
GGGTGGCGGGCAGGACGCCCGCCATAAACTGCCAGGCATCAAATTAAGCAGAAGGCCATCCTGACGGATG
GCCTTTTTGCGTTTCTACAAACTCTTTTGTTTATTTTTCTAAATACATTCAAATATGTATCCGCTCAT
